Addgene plasmid #15997: pAMPK gamma1 H150R
Depositing lab: Morris Birnbaum.
Backbone
  Vector backbone: pcDNA3.1
  Backbone manufacturer: Invitrogen
  Backbone size w/o insert (bp): 5400
  Vector type: Mammalian Expression
  Selectable markers: Neomycin (select with G418)
Growth in bacteria
  Bacterial resistance: Ampicillin, 100 μg/mL
  Growth temperature: 37°C
  Growth strain: DH5alpha
  Copy number: High Copy
Gene/Insert
  Gene/Insert name: AMPK gamma1 (alt name: Prkag1)
  Species: M. musculus (mouse)
  Insert size (bp): 1600
  Mutation: H150R
  GenBank ID: NM_016781
  Entrez Gene: Prkag1 (a.k.a. AA571379, BB036179, Prkaac)
  Cloning method: Restriction Enzyme; 5′ cloning site EcoRI (destroyed during cloning); 3′ cloning site XhoI (not destroyed)
  Sequencing primers: 5′ CMV-F
Resource information
  A portion of this plasmid was derived from a plasmid made by: Research Genetics EST Clone #554160
Terms and licenses: Academic/Nonprofit Terms; Industry Terms: Not Available to Industry
How to cite: pAMPK gamma1 H150R was a gift from Morris Birnbaum (Addgene plasmid # 15997 ; http://n2t.net/addgene:15997 ; RRID:Addgene_15997)
