[The description below was written by a language model from this plasmid's Addgene catalogue record.]
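Description:
pAMPK gamma1 H150R is a mammalian expression plasmid built on the Invitrogen pcDNA3.1 backbone (about 5.4 kb without insert). It carries a roughly 1.6 kb insert encoding the mouse AMP-activated protein kinase gamma1 regulatory subunit (Prkag1). The coding sequence bears an H150R point mutation, replacing histidine 150 with arginine. The insert was derived in part from an EST clone and was placed in the vector by restriction cloning between EcoRI and XhoI; the 5′ EcoRI site was destroyed in the process, while the 3′ XhoI site remains intact. No epitope tag or fusion partner is recorded.

The plasmid is maintained in E. coli as a high-copy construct under ampicillin selection. In mammalian cells, a neomycin resistance marker allows G418 selection of stable transfectants. The record does not explicitly name the promoter, but the listed CMV forward sequencing primer fits the standard pcDNA3.1 design, in which the cytomegalovirus immediate-early promoter drives strong constitutive expression of the inserted cDNA. No feature table is provided, so other backbone elements cannot be confirmed from the record.

The gamma subunit is the adenine-nucleotide-binding regulatory component of the AMPK heterotrimer, so a mutant form expressed in cultured cells would typically be used to examine how changes in this subunit affect AMPK regulation and downstream signalling. The record does not describe the functional consequence of H150R or the depositor's specific application.
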