>Addgene plasmid #15997 | pAMPK gamma1 H150R | addgene partial sequence | sequence record 22359 | CMV-F 5'-CGCAAATGGGCGGTAGGCGTG-3'
AGCTCTCTGGCTACTAGAGAACCCACTGCTTACTGGCTTATCGAAATTAATACGACTCACTATAGGGAGA
CCCAAGCTTGGTACCGAGCTCGGATCCACTAGTAACGGCCGCCAGTGTGCTGGAATTCATGTACCCATAC
GATGTTCCAGATTACGCAATGGAGTCGGTTGCTGCAGAGAGCTCGCCAGCTCTAGAGAATGAACACTTTC
AAGAGACCCCGGAATCAAACAATAGTGTGTATACTTCCTTCATGAAGTCTCATCGCTGCTATGACCTAAT
TCCCACAAGTTCCAAGTTGGTGGTATTTGACACTTCGCTACAGGTAAAGAAAGCCTTTTTTGCCCTGGTG
ACCAATGGTGTTCGTGCCGCCCCTTTGTGGGACAGTAAGAAGCAGAGTTTTGTGGGCATGCTGACCATCA
CCGACTTCATCAACATTTTGCACCGATACTATAAGTCAGCCCTGGTGCAGATCTACGAACTGGAGGAGCA
CAAGATAGAGACGTGGAGAGAGGTGTACCTGCAGGACTCCTTTAAGCCACTTGTCTGCATCTCTCCAAAT
GCCAGCTTGTTTGATGCTGTCTCTTCATTAATTCGAAATAAGATCCGCAGGCTCCCAGTTATCGACCCAG
AGTCAGGCAACACCTTGTACATCCTTACTCACAAGCGGATCCTCAAGTTCCTCAAGTTGTTTATCACCGA
GTTCCCCAAGCCGGAGTTCATGTCTAAGTCTCTCCAAGAGCTGCAGATTGGCACCTATGCCAATATTGC
